>Addgene plasmid #184081 | pCSmEn25EERT(#232) | addgene full sequence | sequence record 363924 | Addgene NGS Result
CGCCATTCTGCCTGGGGACGTCGGAGCAAGCTTGATTTAGGTGACACTATAGAATACAAGCTACTTGTTC
TTTTTGCAGGATCCCATCGATTCGCTAGCTTGCTTGTTCTTTTTGCAGAAGCTCAGAATAAACGCTCAAC
TTTGGCAGATACCATGCATCACCATCACCACCACGTGGAATTCATGACTTCGAACGAACAGAAACTGATA
TCAGAGGAAGACCTTGGATCCATGGAGGAGGGCGGCAGGTCGCCCCGGGAGGAGGCGGCCGAACCGCAGG
AGTCCGGCGGGGACGCGGAACCCGGCGGAGGGCGTCGGGCTCTGCTGCTGCCCCCCGGCGACCCCCCGCA
CCCCCACCCGCACCCTCACCGCATCACCAACTTCTTCATCGACAACATCCTGAGGCCCGAGTTCGGTCGG
AGGAAGGAAGCGGGAGGAACCGCCGGAGAACCCCGCAGGCCCGGAGCGGAGAGCAGGAGGAGCCCCGCGG
CCGCCGCGCCCGCTCCCGGAGCTCCGGTGCCCGGCGGAGGAGGCGGCGGCGGGGGTGGATCGCCGGGCCG
AGGGGAGGGCGGCCCCGCCGCTCTGGCCCTGCACGGAGCGGCCAAGAAGGGGGGAGACCCCGCGGCGCTG
GAGGCGGCCCTGAAAGCGCGGGGGCTGAGCGGCGCGGAGCTGTCGGTGGAAGAGGACGAGGATGAAGAAC
AGGCCGGATCCAACGCCGGGAACCAACCCATGCTTTGGCCCGCTTGGGTGTACTGCACGCGGTACTCGGA
CCGACCGTCTTCAGGTCCCCGCTCCCGCAAACCAAAGAAGAAGAACCCCAACAAGGAAGACAAGCGGCCC
CGCACCGCCTTCACGGCCGAGCAGCTGCAGAGACTCAAGGCCGAGTTCCAGACGAACCGCTACCTGACGG
AGCAGCGCCGGCAGAGCCTGGCCCAGGAGCTCGGCCTCAACGAGTCCCAGATCAAGATCTGGTTCCAGAA
CAAGAGAGCCAAGATCAAGAAGGCGACGGGCAGCAAGAACTCGCTGGCGGTGCACCTCATGGCCCAGGGG
CTCTACAACCACTCCACCACGGCGAAAGACGGCAAGTCGGACAGCGAAGCTTTGGCGCCCGGGCCAGAGA
ACCTGTACTTCCAGGGGCTCGAGCCATCTGCTGGAGACATGAGAGCTGCCAACCTTTGGCCAAGCCCGCT
CATGATCAAACGCTCTAAGAAGAACAGCCTGGCCTTGTCCCTGACGGCCGACCAGATGGTCAGTGCCTTG
TTGGATGCTGAGCCCCCCATACTCTATTCCGAGTATGATCCTACCAGACCCTTCAGTGAAGCTTCGATGA
TGGGCTTACTGACCAACCTGGCAGACAGGGAGCTGGTTCACATGATCAACTGGGCGAAGAGGGTGCCAGG
CTTTGTGGATTTGACCCTCCATGATCAGGTCCACCTTCTAGAATGTGCCTGGCTAGAGATCCTGATGATT
GGTCTCGTCTGGCGCTCCATGGAGCACCCAGTGAAGCTACTGTTTGCTCCTAACTTGCTCTTGGACAGGA
ACCAGGGAAAATGTGTAGAGGGCATGGTGGAGATCTTCGACATGCTGCTGGCTACATCATCTCGGTTCCG
CATGATGAATCTGCAGGGAGAGGAGTTTGTGTGCCTCAAATCTATTATTTTGCTTAATTCTGGAGTGTAC
ACATTTCTGTCCAGCACCCTGAAGTCTCTGGAAGAGAAGGACCATATCCACCGAGTCCTGGACAAGATCA
CAGACACTTTGATCCACCTGATGGCCAAGGCAGGCCTGACCCTGCAGCAGCAGCACCAGCGGCTGGCCCA
GCTCCTCCTCATCCTCTCCCACATCAGGCACATGAGTAACAAAGGCATGGAGCATCTGTACAGCATGAAG
TGCAAGAACGTGGTGCCCCTCTATGACCTGCTGCTGGAGGCGGCGGACGCCCACCGCCTACATGCGCCCA
CTAGCCGTGGAGGGGCATCCGTGGAGGAGACGGACCAAAGCCACTTGGCCACTGCGGGCTCTACTTCATC
GCATTCCTTGCAAAAGTATTACATCACGGGGGAGGCAGAGGGTTTCCCTGCCACAGCTTGATGAAGATCT
GAGGGCCCGTTTGTAGATCCAGACATGATAAGATACATTGATGAGTTTGGACAAACCACAACTAGAATGC
AGTGAAAAAAATGCTTTATTTGTGAAATTTGTGATGCTATTGCTTTATTTGTAACCATTATAAGCTGCAA
TAAACAAGTTAACAACAACAATTGCATTCATTTTATGTTTCAGGTTCAGGGGGAGGTGTGGGAGGTTTTT
TAATTCGCGGCCGCGGCGCCAATGCATTGGGCCCGGTACCCAGCTTTTGTTCCCTTTAGTGAGGGTTAAT
TGCGCGCTTGGCGTAATCATGGTCATAGCTGTTTCCTGTGTGAAATTGTTATCCGCTCACAATTCCACAC
AACATACGAGCCGGGAGCATAAAGTGTAAAGCCTGGGGTGCCTAATGAGTGAGCTAACTCACATTAATTG
CGTTGCGCTCACTGCCCGCTTTCCAGTCGGGAAACCTGTCGTGCCAGCTGCATTAATGAATCGGCCAACG
CGCGGGGAGAGGCGGTTTGCGTATTGGGCGCTCTTCCGCTTCCTCGCTCACTGACTCGCTGCGCTCGGTC
GTTCGGCTGCGGCGAGCGGTATCAGCTCACTCAAAGGCGGTAATACGGTTATCCACAGAATCAGGGGATA
ACGCAGGAAAGAACATGTGAGCAAAAGGCCAGCAAAAGGCCAGGAACCGTAAAAAGGCCGCGTTGCTGGC
GTTTTTCCATAGGCTCCGCCCCCCTGACGAGCATCACAAAAATCGACGCTCAAGTCAGAGGTGGCGAAAC
CCGACAGGACTATAAAGATACCAGGCGTTTCCCCCTGGAAGCTCCCTCGTGCGCTCTCCTGTTCCGACCC
TGCCGCTTACCGGATACCTGTCCGCCTTTCTCCCTTCGGGAAGCGTGGCGCTTTCTCATAGCTCACGCTG
TAGGTATCTCAGTTCGGTGTAGGTCGTTCGCTCCAAGCTGGGCTGTGTGCACGAACCCCCCGTTCAGCCC
GACCGCTGCGCCTTATCCGGTAACTATCGTCTTGAGTCCAACCCGGTAAGACACGACTTATCGCCACTGG
CAGCAGCCACTGGTAACAGGATTAGCAGAGCGAGGTATGTAGGCGGTGCTACAGAGTTCTTGAAGTGGTG
GCCTAACTACGGCTACACTAGAAGAACAGTATTTGGTATCTGCGCTCTGCTGAAGCCAGTTACCTTCGGA
AAAAGAGTTGGTAGCTCTTGATCCGGCAAACAAACCACCGCTGGTAGCGGTGGTTTTTTTGTTTGCAAGC
AGCAGATTACGCGCAGAAAAAAAGGATCTCAAGAAGATCCTTTGATCTTTTCTACGGGGTCTGACGCTCA
GTGGAACGAAAACTCACGTTAAGGGATTTTGGTCATGAGATTATCAAAAAGGATCTTCACCTAGATCCTT
TTAAATTAAAAATGAAGTTTTAAATCAATCTAAAGTATATATGAGTAAACTTGGTCTGACAGTTACCAAT
GCTTAATCAGTGAGGCACCTATCTCAGCGATCTGTCTATTTCGTTCATCCATAGTTGCCTGACTCCCCGT
CGTGTAGATAACTACGATACGGGAGGGCTTACCATCTGGCCCCAGTGCTGCAATGATACCGCGAGACCCA
CGCTCACCGGCTCCAGATTTATCAGCAATAAACCAGCCAGCCGGAAGGGCCGAGCGCAGAAGTGGTCCTG
CAACTTTATCCGCCTCCATCCAGTCTATTAATTGTTGCCGGGAAGCTAGAGTAAGTAGTTCGCCAGTTAA
TAGTTTGCGCAACGTTGTTGCCATTGCTACAGGCATCGTGGTGTCACGCTCGTCGTTTGGTATGGCTTCA
TTCAGCTCCGGTTCCCAACGATCAAGGCGAGTTACATGATCCCCCATGTTGTGCAAAAAAGCGGTTAGCT
CCTTCGGTCCTCCGATCGTTGTCAGAAGTAAGTTGGCCGCAGTGTTATCACTCATGGTTATGGCAGCACT
GCATAATTCTCTTACTGTCATGCCATCCGTAAGATGCTTTTCTGTGACTGGTGAGTACTCAACCAAGTCA
TTCTGAGAATAGTGTATGCGGCGACCGAGTTGCTCTTGCCCGGCGTCAATACGGGATAATACCGCGCCAC
ATAGCAGAACTTTAAAAGTGCTCATCATTGGAAAACGTTCTTCGGGGCGAAAACTCTCAAGGATCTTACC
GCTGTTGAGATCCAGTTCGATGTAACCCACTCGTGCACCCAACTGATCTTCAGCATCTTTTACTTTCACC
AGCGTTTCTGGGTGAGCAAAAACAGGAAGGCAAAATGCCGCAAAAAAGGGAATAAGGGCGACACGGAAAT
GTTGAATACTCATACTCTTCCTTTTTCAATATTATTGAAGCATTTATCAGGGTTATTGTCTCATGAGCGG
ATACATATTTGAATGTATTTAGAAAAATAAACAAATAGGGGTTCCGCGCACATTTCCCCGAAAAGTGCCA
CCTAAATTGTAAGCGTTAATATTTTGTTAAAATTCGCGTTAAATTTTTGTTAAATCAGCTCATTTTTTAA
CCAATAGGCCGAAATCGGCAAAATCCCTTATAAATCAAAAGAATAGACCGAGATAGGGT
[37 nt withheld, positions 4680-4716]
AAAGAACGTGGACTCCAACGTCAAAGG
[49 nt withheld, positions 4744-4792]
T
[91 nt withheld, positions 4794-4884]
G
[124 nt withheld, positions 4886-5009]
CCCATTCGCCATTCAGGCTGCGCAACTGTTGGGAAGGGCGATCGGTGCGGGCCTCTTCGCTATTACGCCA
GTCGACCGCCAATTCAATATGGCGTATATGGACTCATGCCAATTCAATATGGTGGATCTGGACCTGTGCC
AATTCAATATGGCGTATATGGACTCGTGCCAATTCAATATGGTGGATCTGGACCCCAGCCAATTCAATAT
GGCGGACTTGGCACCATGCCAATTCAATATGGCGGACCTGGCACTGTGCCAACTGGGGAGGGGTCTACTT
GGCACGGTGCCAAGTTTGAGGAGGGGTCTTGGCCCTGTGCCAAGTCCGCCATATTGAATTGGCATGGTGC
CAATAATGGCGGCCATATTGGCTATATGCCAGGATCAATATATAGGCAATATCCAATATGGCCCTATGCC
AATATGGCTATTGGCCAGGTTCAATACTATGTATTGGCCCTATGCCATATAGTATTCCATATATGGGTTT
TCCTATTGACGTAGATAGCCCCTCCCAATGGGCGGTCCCATATACCATATATGGGGCTTCCTAATACCGC
CCATAGCCACTCCCCCATTGACGTCAATGGTCTCTATATATGGTCTTTCCTATTGACGTCATATGGGCGG
TCCTATTGACGTATATGGCGCCTCCCCCATTGACGTCAATTACGGTAAATGGCCCGCCTGGCTCAATGCC
CATTGACGTCAATAGGACCACCCACCATTGACGTCAATGGGATGGCTCATTGCCCATTCATATCCGTTCT
CACGCCCCCTATTGACGTCAATGACGGTAAATGGCCCACTTGGCAGTACATCAATATCTATTAATAGTAA
CTTGGCAAGTACATTACTATTGGAAGTACGCCAGGGTACATTGGCAGTACTCCCATTGACGTCAATGGCG
GTAAATGGCCCGCGATGGCTGCCAAGTACATCCCCATTGACGTCAATGGGGAGGGGCAATGACGCAAATG
GGCGTTCCATTGACGTAAATGGGCGGTAGGCGTGCCTAATGGGAGGTCTATATAAGCAATGCTCGTTTAG
GGAAC
Features (pLannotate 1.2.2; 16 found; start..end, strand, type, name):
     35..53      +  promoter       SP6 promoter: promoter for bacteriophage SP6 RNA polymerase
    103..145     +  5'UTR          Xenopus globin 5'-UTR: translational enhancer from the 5'-UTR of the major beta-globin gene of Xenopus laevis
    232..1098    +  CDS            EN2: HME2_CHICK - Also known as EN-2. Experimental evidence at protein level: Swiss-Prot protein existence level 1. From Gallus gallus (Chicken).
   1150..2085    +  CDS            ERT2: mutated ligand-binding domain of the human estrogen receptor (Feil et al., 1997)
   2116..2250    -  polyA_signal   SV40 poly(A) signal: SV40 polyadenylation signal
   2363..2381    -  promoter       T3 promoter: promoter for bacteriophage T3 RNA polymerase
   2426..2442    -  protein_bind   lac operator: The lac repressor binds to the lac operator to inhibit transcription in E. coli. This inhibition can be relieved by adding lactose or isopropyl-β-D-thiogalactopyranoside (IPTG). lac repressor encoded by lacI
   2450..2480    -  promoter       lac promoter: promoter for the E. coli lac operon
   2495..2516    -  protein_bind   CAP binding site: CAP binding activates transcription in the presence of cAMP. E. coli catabolite activator protein
   2529..2621    -  CDS            lacI (fragment): lac repressor; lacI; The lac repressor binds to the lac operator to inhibit transcription in E. coli. This inhibition can be relieved by adding lactose or isopropyl-β-D-thiogalactopyranoside (IPTG).
   2804..3392    -  rep_origin     ori: high-copy-number ColE1/pMB1/pBR322/pUC origin of replication
   3563..4423    -  CDS            AmpR: β-lactamase; bla; confers resistance to ampicillin, carbenicillin, and related antibiotics
   4424..4528    -  promoter       AmpR promoter: bla
   4581..5009    -  rep_origin     f1 ori (sequence partly withheld): f1 bacteriophage origin of replication; arrow indicates direction of (+) strand synthesis
   5014..5080    -  CDS            lacZα (fragment): LacZα fragment of β-galactosidase; lacZ fragment
   5087..6064    +  promoter       CMV IE94 promoter: enhancer/promoter region of simian cytomegalovirus major immediate early transcription unit IE94
