[The description below was written by a language model from this plasmid's Addgene catalogue record and pLannotate feature annotations shown in this document.]
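Description:
pCSmEn25EERT(#232) is a pCS2-based mammalian expression plasmid of about 6.1 kb that also serves as a template for in vitro mRNA synthesis. It is maintained in E. coli at high copy through a ColE1/pUC-type origin with ampicillin selection (AmpR). It also carries an f1 origin and remnants of lac regulatory and lacZα sequences from the parental backbone. Expression is driven by the simian cytomegalovirus IE94 enhancer/promoter. This lies immediately upstream of an SP6 phage promoter across the circular junction, so the same cassette can be transcribed in transfected cells or by SP6 polymerase in vitro. A Xenopus β-globin 5′ UTR acts as a translational enhancer ahead of the coding region, and an SV40 polyadenylation signal follows it. A T3 promoter sits downstream in the reverse orientation.

The roughly 2 kb insert, cloned between NheI and ApaI, encodes an N-terminal 6His-Myc tag fused to chicken Engrailed-2 and then to ERT2. The tag itself is not annotated in the feature table, and a depositor comment reads "6myc", so the exact Myc copy number is unclear from the record. The En2 portion carries five serine-to-glutamate substitutions (S150E, S151E, S153E, S155E, S156E), the "5E" mutant. ERT2 is the human estrogen receptor ligand-binding domain lacking residues 1–281 and bearing G400V, M543A and L544A. Such fusions generally remain inactive until a tamoxifen-type ligand binds. Here the stated purpose is cyclofen-inducible activation of the mutant EN2 protein after mammalian cell transfection or delivery of synthesized mRNA. The associated work concerns Engrailed's role in brain patterning.
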