Addgene plasmid #184081: pCSmEn25EERT(#232)
Purpose: cyclofen-inducible chicken EN2 (mut) activation via mammalian cell transfection or mRNA synthesis
Depositing lab: Sophie Vriz. Depositing organization: College de France. Publication: Control of brain patterning by Engrailed paracrine transfer: a new function of the Pbx interaction domain. Rampon C, Gauron C, Lin T, Meda F, Dupont E, Cosson A, Ipendey E, Frerot A, Aujard I, Le Saux T, Bensimon D, Jullien L, Volovitch M, Vriz S, Joliot A. Development. 2015 May 15;142(10):1840-9. doi: 10.1242/dev.114181. Epub 2015 Apr 29. PubMed 25926358.
Backbone
  Vector backbone: pCS2
  Backbone manufacturer: DL Turner (Turner & Weintraub, 1994, G&Dev 8:1434)
  Backbone size w/o insert (bp): 4058
  Vector type: Mammalian Expression, Synthetic Biology
Growth in bacteria
  Bacterial resistance: Ampicillin, 100 μg/mL
  Growth temperature: 37°C
  Growth strain: DH5alpha
  Copy number: High Copy
Gene/Insert
  Gene/Insert name: 6his-myc-chkEn2(5E)-ERT2
  Species: Synthetic; (6his), H. sapiens (myc), G. gallus (chkEn2), H. sapiens (ERT2)
  Insert size (bp): 2009
  Mutation: chkEn2: S150E, S151E, S153E, S155E, S156E; ERT2: G400V, M543A, L544A, deleted 1-281;
  Promoter: sCMV+SP6
  Tag / fusion protein: 6his-Myc (N terminal on insert)
  Cloning method: Restriction Enzyme; 5′ cloning site NheI (not destroyed); 3′ cloning site ApaI (not destroyed)
  Sequencing primers: 5′ SP6; 3′ SVLrev34
Resource information
  A portion of this plasmid was derived from a plasmid made by: ERT2 (Feil and al 1997 BBRC 237:752) received from Daniel Metzger & Pierre Chambon in may 2004
Terms and licenses: Academic/Nonprofit Terms; Industry Terms: Not Available to Industry
Depositor comments: 6myc; chkEn2: NP_001254648; ERT2: NP_000116;
How to cite: pCSmEn25EERT(#232) was a gift from Sophie Vriz (Addgene plasmid # 184081 ; http://n2t.net/addgene:184081 ; RRID:Addgene_184081)
